Addgene plasmid #119828: pET41a iGluSnFR
Purpose: Production of recombinant iGluSnFR, a single-wavelength glutamate indicator, in E. coli
Depositing lab: Katalin Torok. Depositing organization: City, University of London. Publication: Ultrafast glutamate sensors resolve high-frequency release at Schaffer collateral synapses. Helassa N, Durst CD, Coates C, Kerruth S, Arif U, Schulze C, Wiegert JS, Geeves M, Oertner TG, Torok K. Proc Natl Acad Sci U S A. 2018 May 7. pii: 1720648115. doi: 10.1073/pnas.1720648115. PubMed 29735711.
Backbone
  Vector backbone: pET41a
  Backbone manufacturer: EMD Biosciences
  Backbone size w/o insert (bp): 5933
  Total vector size (bp): 7496
  Vector type: Bacterial Expression
Growth in bacteria
  Bacterial resistance: Kanamycin, 50 μg/mL
  Growth temperature: 37°C
  Growth strain: DH5alpha
  Copy number: High Copy
Gene/Insert
  Gene/Insert name: iGluSnFR (alt name: gltI/ybeJ)
  Species: Synthetic; E. coli
  Insert size (bp): 1563
  Promoter: T7
  Tag / fusion protein: GST (N terminal on backbone)
  Cloning method: Restriction Enzyme; 5′ cloning site BamHI (not destroyed); 3′ cloning site EcoRI (not destroyed)
  Sequencing primers: 5′ T7 fwd
Terms and licenses: Academic/Nonprofit Terms; Industry Terms: Not Available to Industry
How to cite: pET41a iGluSnFR was a gift from Katalin Torok (Addgene plasmid # 119828 ; http://n2t.net/addgene:119828 ; RRID:Addgene_119828)
