[The description below was written by a language model from this plasmid's Addgene catalogue record and pLannotate feature annotations shown in this document.]
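Description:
pET41a iGluSnFR is a bacterial expression plasmid built on the pET41a backbone for producing recombinant iGluSnFR, a single-wavelength fluorescent glutamate indicator, in E. coli. It is about 7.5 kb and is selected with kanamycin through an aph(3')-Ia resistance gene. It replicates from a ColE1/pMB1-type origin accompanied by the bom region and the rop gene; the catalogue lists it as high copy, although Rop normally moderates copy number. An f1 origin is also present, which allows single-stranded DNA production. The short tetracycline-resistance fragments flagged in the annotation are non-functional backbone remnants.

The expression cassette uses a T7 promoter followed by a lac operator and the phage T7 gene 10 ribosome binding site. The plasmid carries its own lacI gene, so transcription is repressed until induced with IPTG in a host that supplies T7 RNA polymerase. The open reading frame begins with backbone-encoded Schistosoma japonicum GST, then a His tag and an S-tag, giving several options for affinity purification and detection of the fusion protein. The insert, cloned between BamHI and EcoRI, follows these tags. It consists of the E. coli periplasmic glutamate/aspartate-binding protein GltI (ybeJ) interrupted near its C-terminal end by a GFP-derived domain annotated as cEGFP, so that a large GltI fragment precedes the fluorescent protein and a short one follows it. This architecture couples glutamate binding to a change in green fluorescence. A further His-tag sequence is annotated downstream of the insert, though the record does not show whether it is translated, and a T7 terminator closes the unit. The purified protein is suited to in vitro characterisation of the sensor, such as its affinity and kinetics.
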