Features (pLannotate 1.2.2; 24 found; start..end, strand, type, name):
     12..440     +  rep_origin     f1 ori (sequence partly withheld): f1 bacteriophage origin of replication; arrow indicates direction of (+) strand synthesis
    493..550     +  promoter       AmpR promoter (fragment): bla
    559..1374    -  CDS            KanR: aminoglycoside phosphotransferase; aph(3')-Ia; confers resistance to kanamycin in bacteria or G418 (Geneticin®) in eukaryotes
   1496..2084    +  rep_origin     ori: high-copy-number ColE1/pMB1/pBR322/pUC origin of replication
   2270..2409    -  misc_feature   bom: basis of mobility region from pBR322
   2511..2702    -  CDS            rop: Rop protein, which maintains plasmids at low copy number; rop
   2719..3099    +  CDS            YPB1_ECOLX: Protein predicted: Swiss-Prot protein existence level 4. From Escherichia coli.
   3161..3225    -  CDS            TcR (fragment): tetracycline efflux protein; tet; confers resistance to tetracycline
   3240..3261    -  protein_bind   CAP binding site: CAP binding activates transcription in the presence of cAMP. E. coli catabolite activator protein
   3274..4356    -  CDS            lacI: lac repressor; lacI; The lac repressor binds to the lac operator to inhibit transcription in E. coli. This inhibition can be relieved by adding lactose or isopropyl-β-D-thiogalactopyranoside (IPTG).
   4357..4434    -  promoter       lacI promoter: lacI
   4442..4721    -  CDS            TcR (fragment): tetracycline efflux protein; tet; confers resistance to tetracycline
   4747..4765    +  promoter       T7 promoter: promoter for bacteriophage T7 RNA polymerase
   4766..4790    +  protein_bind   lac operator: The lac repressor binds to the lac operator to inhibit transcription in E. coli. This inhibition can be relieved by adding lactose or isopropyl-β-D-thiogalactopyranoside (IPTG). lac repressor encoded by lacI
   4805..4827    +  RBS            RBS: efficient ribosome binding site from bacteriophage T7 gene 10 (Olins and Rangwala, 1989)
   4835..5488    +  CDS            GST26_SCHJA: Experimental evidence at protein level: Swiss-Prot protein existence level 1. GST isoenzymes appear to play a central role in the parasite detoxification system. Other functions are also suspected including a role in increasing the solubility of haematin in the parasite gut. From Schistosoma japonicum (Blood fluke).
   5516..5533    +  CDS            7xHis (fragment): 6xHis affinity tag
   5576..5620    +  CDS            S-Tag: affinity and epitope tag derived from pancreatic ribonuclease A
   5627..6430    +  CDS            gltI (fragment): GLTI_ECOLI - Also known as ybeJ, yzzK. Experimental evidence at protein level: Swiss-Prot protein existence level 1. Part of the ABC transporter complex GltIJKL involved in glutamate and aspartate uptake. Binds to both glutamate and aspartate. From Escherichia coli (strain K12).
   6443..7165    +  CDS            cEGFP: cEGFP is a basic (constitutively fluorescent) green fluorescent protein published in 2008, derived from Aequorea victoria.
   7178..7246    +  CDS            gltI (fragment): GLTI_ECOLI - Also known as ybeJ, yzzK. Experimental evidence at protein level: Swiss-Prot protein existence level 1. Part of the ABC transporter complex GltIJKL involved in glutamate and aspartate uptake. Binds to both glutamate and aspartate. From Escherichia coli (strain K12).
   7320..7343    +  CDS            9xHis (fragment): 9xHis affinity tag
   7369..7412    +  CDS            SET1 (fragment): solubility-enhancement tag derived from T7 phage gene 10B
   7420..7467    +  terminator     T7 terminator: transcription terminator for bacteriophage T7 RNA polymerase
>Addgene plasmid #119828 | pET41a iGluSnFR | addgene full sequence | sequence record 236394 | Addgene NGS Result
TGGCGAATGGG
[124 nt withheld, positions 12-135]
C
[91 nt withheld, positions 137-227]
A
[49 nt withheld, positions 229-277]
CCTTTGACGTTGGAGTCCACGTTCTTT
[37 nt withheld, positions 305-341]
ACCCTATCTCGGTCTATTCTTTTGATTTATAAGGGATTTTGCCGATTTCGGCCTATTGGTTAAAAAATGA
GCTGATTTAACAAAAATTTAACGCGAATTTTAACAAAATATTAACGCTTACAATTTAGGTGGCACTTTTC
GGGGAAATGTGCGCGGAACCCCTATTTGTTTATTTTTCTAAATACATTCAAATATGTATCCGCTCATGAA
TTAATTCTTAGAAAAACTCATCGAGCATCAAATGAAACTGCAATTTATTCATATCAGGATTATCAATACC
ATATTTTTGAAAAAGCCGTTTCTGTAATGAAGGAGAAAACTCACCGAGGCAGTTCCATAGGATGGCAAGA
TCCTGGTATCGGTCTGCGATTCCGACTCGTCCAACATCAATACAACCTATTAATTTCCCCTCGTCAAAAA
TAAGGTTATCAAGTGAGAAATCACCATGAGTGACGACTGAATCCGGTGAGAATGGCAAAAGTTTATGCAT
TTCTTTCCAGACTTGTTCAACAGGCCAGCCATTACGCTCGTCATCAAAATCACTCGCATCAACCAAACCG
TTATTCATTCGTGATTGCGCCTGAGCGAGACGAAATACGCGATCGCTGTTAAAAGGACAATTACAAACAG
GAATCGAATGCAACCGGCGCAGGAACACTGCCAGCGCATCAACAATATTTTCACCTGAATCAGGATATTC
TTCTAATACCTGGAATGCTGTTTTCCCGGGGATCGCAGTGGTGAGTAACCATGCATCATCAGGAGTACGG
ATAAAATGCTTGATGGTCGGAAGAGGCATAAATTCCGTCAGCCAGTTTAGTCTGACCATCTCATCTGTAA
CATCATTGGCAACGCTACCTTTGCCATGTTTCAGAAACAACTCTGGCGCATCGGGCTTCCCATACAATCG
ATAGATTGTCGCACCTGATTGCCCGACATTATCGCGAGCCCATTTATACCCATATAAATCAGCATCCATG
TTGGAATTTAATCGCGGCCTAGAGCAAGACGTTTCCCGTTGAATATGGCTCATAACACCCCTTGTATTAC
TGTTTATGTAAGCAGACAGTTTTATTGTTCATGACCAAAATCCCTTAACGTGAGTTTTCGTTCCACTGAG
CGTCAGACCCCGTAGAAAAGATCAAAGGATCTTCTTGAGATCCTTTTTTTCTGCGCGTAATCTGCTGCTT
GCAAACAAAAAAACCACCGCTACCAGCGGTGGTTTGTTTGCCGGATCAAGAGCTACCAACTCTTTTTCCG
AAGGTAACTGGCTTCAGCAGAGCGCAGATACCAAATACTGTCCTTCTAGTGTAGCCGTAGTTAGGCCACC
ACTTCAAGAACTCTGTAGCACCGCCTACATACCTCGCTCTGCTAATCCTGTTACCAGTGGCTGCTGCCAG
TGGCGATAAGTCGTGTCTTACCGGGTTGGACTCAAGACGATAGTTACCGGATAAGGCGCAGCGGTCGGGC
TGAACGGGGGGTTCGTGCACACAGCCCAGCTTGGAGCGAACGACCTACACCGAACTGAGATACCTACAGC
GTGAGCTATGAGAAAGCGCCACGCTTCCCGAAGGGAGAAAGGCGGACAGGTATCCGGTAAGCGGCAGGGT
CGGAACAGGAGAGCGCACGAGGGAGCTTCCAGGGGGAAACGCCTGGTATCTTTATAGTCCTGTCGGGTTT
CGCCACCTCTGACTTGAGCGTCGATTTTTGTGATGCTCGTCAGGGGGGCGGAGCCTATGGAAAAACGCCA
GCAACGCGGCCTTTTTACGGTTCCTGGCCTTTTGCTGGCCTTTTGCTCACATGTTCTTTCCTGCGTTATC
CCCTGATTCTGTGGATAACCGTATTACCGCCTTTGAGTGAGCTGATACCGCTCGCCGCAGCCGAACGACC
GAGCGCAGCGAGTCAGTGAGCGAGGAAGCGGAAGAGCGCCTGATGCGGTATTTTCTCCTTACGCATCTGT
GCGGTATTTCACACCGCAATGGTGCACTCTCAGTACAATCTGCTCTGATGCCGCATAGTTAAGCCAGTAT
ACACTCCGCTATCGCTACGTGACTGGGTCATGGCTGCGCCCCGACACCCGCCAACACCCGCTGACGCGCC
CTGACGGGCTTGTCTGCTCCCGGCATCCGCTTACAGACAAGCTGTGACCGTCTCCGGGAGCTGCATGTGT
CAGAGGTTTTCACCGTCATCACCGAAACGCGCGAGGCAGCTGCGGTAAAGCTCATCAGCGTGGTCGTGAA
GCGATTCACAGATGTCTGCCTGTTCATCCGCGTCCAGCTCGTTGAGTTTCTCCAGAAGCGTTAATGTCTG
GCTTCTGATAAAGCGGGCCATGTTAAGGGCGGTTTTTTCCTGTTTGGTCACTGATGCCTCCGTGTAAGGG
GGATTTCTGTTCATGGGGGTAATGATACCGATGAAACGAGAGAGGATGCTCACGATACGGGTTACTGATG
ATGAACATGCCCGGTTACTGGAACGTTGTGAGGGTAAACAACTGGCGGTATGGATGCGGCGGGACCAGAG
AAAAATCACTCAGGGTCAATGCCAGCGCTTCGTTAATACAGATGTAGGTGTTCCACAGGGTAGCCAGCAG
CATCCTGCGATGCAGATCCGGAACATAATGGTGCAGGGCGCTGACTTCCGCGTTTCCAGACTTTACGAAA
CACGGAAACCGAAGACCATTCATGTTGTTGCTCAGGTCGCAGACGTTTTGCAGCAGCAGTCGCTTCACGT
TCGCTCGCGTATCGGTGATTCATTCTGCTAACCAGTAAGGCAACCCCGCCAGCCTAGCCGGGTCCTCAAC
GACAGGAGCACGATCATGCTAGTCATGCCCCGCGCCCACCGGAAGGAGCTGACTGGGTTGAAGGCTCTCA
AGGGCATCGGTCGAGATCCCGGTGCCTAATGAGTGAGCTAACTTACATTAATTGCGTTGCGCTCACTGCC
CGCTTTCCAGTCGGGAAACCTGTCGTGCCAGCTGCATTAATGAATCGGCCAACGCGCGGGGAGAGGCGGT
TTGCGTATTGGGCGCCAGGGTGGTTTTTCTTTTCACCAGTGAGACGGGCAACAGCTGATTGCCCTTCACC
GCCTGGCCCTGAGAGAGTTGCAGCAAGCGGTCCACGCTGGTTTGCCCCAGCAGGCGAAAATCCTGTTTGA
TGGTGGTTAACGGCGGGATATAACATGAGCTGTCTTCGGTATCGTCGTATCCCACTACCGAGATGTCCGC
ACCAACGCGCAGCCCGGACTCGGTAATGGCGCGCATTGCGCCCAGCGCCATCTGATCGTTGGCAACCAGC
ATCGCAGTGGGAACGATGCCCTCATTCAGCATTTGCATGGTTTGTTGAAAACCGGACATGGCACTCCAGT
CGCCTTCCCGTTCCGCTATCGGCTGAATTTGATTGCGAGTGAGATATTTATGCCAGCCAGCCAGACGCAG
ACGCGCCGAGACAGAACTTAATGGGCCCGCTAACAGCGCGATTTGCTGGTGACCCAATGCGACCAGATGC
TCCACGCCCAGTCGCGTACCGTCTTCATGGGAGAAAATAATACTGTTGATGGGTGTCTGGTCAGAGACAT
CAAGAAATAACGCCGGAACATTAGTGCAGGCAGCTTCCACAGCAATGGCATCCTGGTCATCCAGCGGATA
GTTAATGATCAGCCCACTGACGCGTTGCGCGAGAAGATTGTGCACCGCCGCTTTACAGGCTTCGACGCCG
CTTCGTTCTACCATCGACACCACCACGCTGGCACCCAGTTGATCGGCGCGAGATTTAATCGCCGCGACAA
TTTGCGACGGCGCGTGCAGGGCCAGACTGGAGGTGGCAACGCCAATCAGCAACGACTGTTTGCCCGCCAG
TTGTTGTGCCACGCGGTTGGGAATGTAATTCAGCTCCGCCATCGCCGCTTCCACTTTTTCCCGCGTTTTC
GCAGAAACGTGGCTGGCCTGGTTCACCACGCGGGAAACGGTCTGATAAGAGACACCGGCATACTCTGCGA
CATCGTATAACGTTACTGGTTTCACATTCACCACCCTGAATTGACTCTCTTCCGGGCGCTATCATGCCAT
ACCGCGAAAGGTTTTGCGCCATTCGATGGTGTCCGGGATCTCGACGCTCTCCCTTATGCGACTCCTGCAT
TAGGAAGCAGCCCAGTAGTAGGTTGAGGCCGTTGAGCACCGCCGCCGCAAGGAATGGTGCATGCAAGGAG
ATGGCGCCCAACAGTCCCCCGGCCACGGGGCCTGCCACCATACCCACGCCGAAACAAGCGCTCATGAGCC
CGAAGTGGCGAGCCCGATCTTCCCCATCGGTGATGTCGGCGATATAGGCGCCAGCAACCGCACCTGTGGC
GCCGGTGATGCCGGCCACGATGCGTCCGGCGTAGAGGATCGAGATCGATCTCGATCCCGCGAAATTAATA
CGACTCACTATAGGGGAATTGTGAGCGGATAACAATTCCCCTCTAGAAATAATTTTGTTTAACTTTAAGA
AGGAGATATACATATGTCCCCTATACTAGGTTATTGGAAAATTAAGGGCCTTGTGCAACCCACTCGACTT
CTTTTGGAATATCTTGAAGAAAAATATGAAGAGCATTTGTATGAGCGCGATGAAGGTGATAAATGGCGAA
ACAAAAAGTTTGAATTGGGTTTGGAGTTTCCCAATCTTCCTTATTATATTGATGGTGATGTTAAATTAAC
ACAGTCTATGGCCATCATACGTTATATAGCTGACAAGCACAACATGTTGGGTGGTTGTCCAAAAGAGCGT
GCAGAGATTTCAATGCTTGAAGGAGCGGTTTTGGATATTAGATACGGTGTTTCGAGAATTGCATATAGTA
AAGACTTTGAAACTCTCAAAGTTGATTTTCTTAGCAAGCTACCTGAAATGCTGAAAATGTTCGAAGATCG
TTTATGTCATAAAACATATTTAAATGGTGATCATGTAACCCATCCTGACTTCATGTTGTATGACGCTCTT
GATGTTGTTTTATACATGGACCCAATGTGCCTGGATGCGTTCCCAAAATTAGTTTGTTTTAAAAAACGTA
TTGAAGCTATCCCACAAATTGATAAGTACTTGAAATCCAGCAAGTATATAGCATGGCCTTTGCAGGGCTG
GCAAGCCACGTTTGGTGGTGGCGACCATCCTCCAAAATCGGATGGTTCAACTAGTGGTTCTGGTCATCAC
CATCACCATCACTCCGCGGGTCTGGTGCCACGCGGTAGTACTGCAATTGGTATGAAAGAAACCGCTGCTG
CTAAATTCGAACGCCAGCACATGGACAGCCCAGATCTGGGTACCGGTGGTGGCTCCGGTGATGACGACGA
CAAGAGTCCCATGGGATATCGGGGATCCGCCGCAGGCAGCACGCTGGACAAAATCGCCAAAAACGGTGTG
ATTGTCGTCGGTCACCGTGAATCTTCAGTGCCTTTCTCTTATTACGACAATCAGCAAAAAGTGGTGGGTT
ACTCGCAGGATTACTCCAACGCCATTGTTGAAGCAGTGAAAAAGAAACTCAACAAACCGGACTTGCAGGT
AAAACTGATTCCGATTACCTCACAAAACCGTATTCCACTGCTGCAAAACGGCACTTTCGATTTTGAATGT
GGTTCTACCACCAACAACGTCGAACGCCAAAAACAGGCGGCTTTCTCTGACACTATTTTCGTGGTCGGTA
CGCGCCTGTTGACCAAAAAGGGTGGCGATATCAAAGATTTTGCCAACCTGAAAGACAAAGCCGTAGTCGT
CACTTCCGGCACTACCTCTGAAGTTTTGCTCAACAAACTGAATGAAGAGCAAAAAATGAATATGCGCATC
ATCAGCGCCAAAGATCACGGTGACTCTTTCCGCACCCTGGAAAGCGGTCGTGCCGTTGCCTTTATGATGG
ATGACGTGCTGCTGGCCGGTGAACGTGCGAAAGCGAAGAAACCAGACAACTGGGAAATCGTCGGCAAGCC
GCAGTCTCAGGAGGCCTACGGTTGTATGTTGCGTAAAGATGATCCGCAGTTCAAAAAGCTGATGGATGAC
ACCATCGCTCAGGTGCAGACCTCCGGTGAAGCGGAAAAATGGTTTGATAAGTGGTTCAAAAATCCAATTC
TGGTGAGCCACAACGTCTATATCATGGCCGACAAGCAGAGGAACGGCATCAAGGCGAACTTCAAGATCCG
CCACAACATCGAGGACGGCGGCGTGCAGCTCGCCTACCACTACCAGCAGAACACCCCCATCGGCGACGGC
CCCGTGCTGCTGCCCGACAACCACTACCTGAGCACCCAGTCCAAACTTTCGAAAGACCCCAACGAGAAGC
GCGATCACATGGTCCTGCTGGAGTTCGTGACCGCCGCCGGGATCACTCTCGGCATGGACGAGCTGTACAA
GGGCGGTACCGGAGGGAGCATGGTGAGCAAGGGCGAGGAGCTGTTCACCGGGGTGGTGCCCATCCTGGTC
GAGCTGGACGGCGACGTAAACGGCCACAAGTTCAGCGTGTCCGGCGAGGGTGAGGGCGATGCCACCTACG
GCAAGCTGACCCTGAAGTTCATCTGCACCACCGGCAAGCTGCCCGTGCCCTGGCCCACCCTCGTGACCAC
CCTGACCTACGGCGTGCAGTGCTTCAGCCGCTACCCCGACCACATGAAGCAGCACGACTTCTTCAAGTCC
GCCATGCCCGAAGGCTACATCCAGGAGCGCACCATCTTCTTCAAGGACGACGGCAACTACAAGACCCGCG
CCGAGGTGAAGTTCGAGGGCGACACCCTGGTGAACCGCATCGAGCTGAAGGGCATCGACTTCAAGGAGGA
CGGCAACATCCTGGGGCATAAGCTGGAGTACAACTTTAACAACCCCCTGAACATGAATTTCGAACTGTCA
GACGAAATGAAAGCACTGTTCAAAGAACCGAATGACAAGGCACTGAAATAAGAATTCTGTACAGGCCTTG
GCGCGCCTGCAGGCGAGCTCCGTCGACAAGCTTGCGGCCGCACTCGAGCACCACCACCACCACCACCACC
ACTAATTGATTAATACCTAGGCTGCTAAACAAAGCCCGAAAGGAAGCTGAGTTGGCTGCTGCCACCGCTG
AGCAATAACTAGCATAACCCCTTGGGGCCTCTAAACGGGTCTTGAGGGGTTTTTTGCTGAAAGGAGGAAC
TATATCCGGAT
